>Addgene plasmid #170452 | pLV.EF1α.mEmerald.CD9.miR9T | addgene full sequence | sequence record 333752 | Addgene NGS Result
AGGCTTGGTAGGTTTAAGAATAGTTTTTGCTGTACTTTCTATAGTGAATAGAGTTAGGCAGGGATATTCA
CCATTATCGTTTCAGACCCACCTCCCAACCCCGAGGGGACCCGACAGGCCCGAAGGAATAGAAGAAGAAG
GTGGAGAGAGAGACAGAGACAGATCCATTCGATTAGTGAACGGATCTCGACGGTATCGGTTAACTTTTAA
AAGAAAAGGGGGGATTGGGGGGTACAGTGCAGGGGAAAGAATAGTAGACATAATAGCAACAGACATACAA
ACTAAAGAATTACAAAAACAAATTACAAAAATTCAAAATTTTATCGATCACGAGACTAGCCTCGAGAAGC
TTGATATCGAATTCAGAGATCCAGTTTATCGATGAGGCCCTTTCGTCTTCACTCGAGGTGCCCGTCAGTG
GGCAGAGCGCACATCGCCCACAGTCCCCGAGAAGTTGGGGGGAGGGGTCGGCAATTGAACCGGTGCCTAG
AGAAGGTGGCGCGGGGTAAACTGGGAAAGTGATGTCGTGTACTGGCTCCGCCTTTTTCCCGAGGGTGGGG
GAGAACCGTATATAAGTGCAGTAGTCGCCGTGAACGTTCTTTTTCGCAACGGGTTTGCCGCCAGAACACA
GGTAAGTGCCGTGTGTGGTTCCCGCGGGCCTGGCCTCTTTACGGGTTATGGCCCTTGCGTGCCTTGAATT
ACTTCCACCTGGCTGCAGTACGTGATTCTTGATCCCGAGCTTCGGGTTGGAAGTGGGTGGGAGAGTTCGA
GGCCTTGCGCTTAAGGAGCCCCTTCGCCTCGTGCTTGAGTTGAGGCCTGGCCTGGGCGCTGGGGCCGCCG
CGTGCGAATCTGGTGGCACCTTCGCGCCTGTCTCGCTGCTTTCGATAAGTCTCTAGCCATTTAAAATTTT
TGATGACCTGCTGCGACGCTTTTTTTCTGGCAAGATAGTCTTGTAAATGCGGGCCAAGATCTGCACACTG
GTATTTCGGTTTTTGGGGCCGCGGGCGGCGACGGGGCCCGTGCGTCCCAGCGCACATGTTCGGCGAGGCG
GGGCCTGCGAGCGCGGCCACCGAGAATCGGACGGGGGTAGTCTCAAGCTGGCCGGCCTGCTCTGGTGCCT
GGCCTCGCGCCGCCGTGTATCGCCCCGCCCTGGGCGGCAAGGCTGGCCCGGTCGGCACCAGTTGCGTGAG
CGGAAAGATGGCCGCTTCCCGGCCCTGCTGCAGGGAGCTCAAAATGGAGGACGCGGCGCTCGGGAGAGCG
GGCGGGTGAGTCACCCACACAAAGGAAAAGGGCCTTTCCGTCCTCAGCCGTCGCTTCATGTGACTCCACG
GAGTACCGGGCGCCGTCCAGGCACCTCGATTAGTTCTCGAGCTTTTGGAGTACGTCGTCTTTAGGTTGGG
GGGAGGGGTTTTATGCGATGGAGTTTCCCCACACTGAGTGGGTGGAGACTGAAGTTAGGCCAGCTTGGCA
CTTGATGTAATTCTCCTTGGAATTTGCCCTTTTTGAGTTTGGATCTTGGTTCATTCTCAAGCCTCAGACA
GTGGTTCAAAGTTTTTTTCTTCCATTTCAGGTGTCGTGAGGATCCACCGGTCGCCACCATGGTGAGCAAG
GGCGAGGAGCTGTTCACCGGGGTGGTGCCCATCCTGGTCGAGCTGGACGGCGACGTAAACGGCCACAAGT
TCAGCGTGTCCGGCGAGGGCGAGGGCGATGCCACCTACGGCAAGCTGACCCTGAAGTTCATCTGCACCAC
CGGCAAGCTGCCCGTGCCCTGGCCCACCCTCGTGACCACCTTGACCTACGGCGTGCAGTGCTTCGCCCGC
TACCCCGACCACATGAAGCAGCACGACTTCTTCAAGTCCGCCATGCCCGAAGGCTACGTCCAGGAGCGCA
CCATCTTCTTCAAGGACGACGGCAACTACAAGACCCGCGCCGAGGTGAAGTTCGAGGGCGACACCCTGGT
GAACCGCATCGAGCTGAAGGGCATCGACTTCAAGGAGGACGGCAACATCCTGGGGCACAAGCTGGAGTAC
AACTACAACAGCCACAAGGTCTATATCACCGCCGACAAGCAGAAGAACGGCATCAAGGTGAACTTCAAGA
CCCGCCACAACATCGAGGACGGCAGCGTGCAGCTCGCCGACCACTACCAGCAGAACACCCCCATCGGCGA
CGGCCCCGTGCTGCTGCCCGACAACCACTACCTGAGCACCCAGTCCAAGCTGAGCAAAGACCCCAACGAG
AAGCGCGATCACATGGTCCTGCTGGAGTTCGTGACCGCCGCCGGGATCACTCTCGGCATGGACGAGCTGT
ACAAGTCCGGACTCAGATCTCGAGCTCAAGCTTCCCCGGTCAAAGGAGGCACCAAGTGCATCAAATACCT
GCTGTTCGGATTTAACTTCATCTTCTGGCTTGCCGGGATTGCTGTCCTTGCCATTGGACTATGGCTCCGA
TTCGACTCTCAGACCAAGAGCATCTTCGAGCAAGAAACTAATAATAATAATTCCAGCTTCTACACAGGAG
TCTATATTCTGATCGGAGCCGGCGCCCTCATGATGCTGGTGGGCTTCCTGGGCTGCTGCGGGGCTGTGCA
GGAGTCCCAGTGCATGCTGGGACTGTTCTTCGGCTTCCTCTTGGTGATATTCGCCATTGAAATAGCTGCG
GCCATCTGGGGATATTCCCACAAGGATGAGGTGATTAAGGAAGTCCAGGAGTTTTACAAGGACACCTACA
ACAAGCTGAAAACCAAGGATGAGCCCCAGCGGGAAACGCTGAAAGCCATCCACTATGCGTTGAACTGCTG
TGGTTTGGCTGGGGGCGTGGAACAGTTTATCTCAGACATCTGCCCCAAGAAGGACGTACTCGAAACCTTC
ACCGTGAAGTCCTGTCCTGATGCCATCAAAGAGGTCTTCGACAATAAATTCCACATCATCGGCGCAGTGG
GCATCGGCATTGCCGTGGTCATGATATTTGGCATGATCTTCAGTATGATCTTGTGCTGTGCTATCCGCAG
GAACCGCGAGATGGTCTAGGGATCCAAGGGCGAATTCTGCAGTCGACAATCAACCTCTGGATTACAAAAT
TTGTGAAAGATTGACTGGTATTCTTAACTATGTTGCTCCTTTTACGCTATGTGGATACGCTGCTTTAATG
CCTTTGTATCATGCTATTGCTTCCCGTATGGCTTTCATTTTCTCCTCCTTGTATAAATCCTGGTTGCTGT
CTCTTTATGAGGAGTTGTGGCCCGTTGTCAGGCAACGTGGCGTGGTGTGCACTGTGTTTGCTGACGCAAC
CCCCACTGGTTGGGGCATTGCCACCACCTGTCAGCTCCTTTCCGGGACTTTCGCTTTCCCCCTCCCTATT
GCCACGGCGGAACTCATCGCCGCCTGCCTTGCCCGCTGCTGGACAGGGGCTCGGCTGTTGGGCACTGACA
ATTCCGTGGTGTTGTCGGGGAAGCTGACGTCCTTTCCATGGCTGCTCGCCTGTGTTGCCACCTGGATTCT
GCGCGGGACGTCCTTCTGCTACGTCCCTTCGGCCCTCAATCCAGCGGACCTTCCTTCCCGCGGCCTGCTG
CCGGCTCTAGAGTCATACAGCTAGATAACCAAAGACGTATCATACAGCTAGATAACCAAAGAGCTAGAGT
CATACAGCTAGATAACCAAAGACGTATCATACAGCTAGATAACCAAAGAGCTAGAGCCTCTTCCGCGTCT
TCGCCTTCCCGGGTCGAGCTCGGTACCTTTAAGACCAATGACTTACAAGGCAGCTGTAGATCTTAGCCAC
TTTTTAAAAGAAAAGGGGGGACTGGAAGGGCTAATTCACTCCCAACGAAGACAAGATCTGCTTTTTGCTT
GTACTGGGTCTCTCTGGTTAGACCAGATCTGAGCCTGGGAGCTCTCTGGCTAACTAGGGAACCCACTGCT
TAAGCCTCAATAAAGCTTGCCTTGAGTGCTTCAAGTAGTGTGTGCCCGTCTGTTGTGTGACTCTGGTAAC
TAGAGATCCCTCAGACCCTTTTAGTCAGTGTGGAAAATCTCTAGCAGTAGTAGTTCATGTCATCTTATTA
TTCAGTATTTATAACTTGCAAAGAAATGAATATCAGAGAGTGAGAGGAACTTGTTTATTGCAGCTTATAA
TGGTTACAAATAAAGCAATAGCATCACAAATTTCACAAATAAAGCATTTTTTTCACTGCATTCTAGTTGT
GGTTTGTCCAAACTCATCAATGTATCTTATCATGTCTGGCTCTAGCTATCCCGCCCCTAACTCCGCCCAT
CCCGCCCCTAACTCCGCCCAGTTCCGCCCATTCTCCGCCCCATGGCTGACTAATTTTTTTTATTTATGCA
GAGGCCGAGGCCGCCTCGGCCTCTGAGCTATTCCAGAAGTAGTGAGGAGGCTTTTTTGGAGGCCTAGGGA
CGTACCCAATTCGCCCTATAGTGAGTCGTATTACGCGCGCTCACTGGCCGTCGTTTTACAACGTCGTGAC
TGGGAAAACCCTGGCGTTACCCAACTTAATCGCCTTGCAGCACATCCCCCTTTCGCCAGCTGGCGTAATA
GCGAAGAGGCCCGCACCGATCGCCCTTCCCAACAGTTGCGCAGCCTGAATGGCGAATGGG
[124 nt withheld, positions 4611-4734]
C
[91 nt withheld, positions 4736-4826]
A
[49 nt withheld, positions 4828-4876]
CCTTTGACGTTGGAGTCCACGTTCTTT
[37 nt withheld, positions 4904-4940]
ACCCTATCTCGGTCTATTCTTTTGATTTATAAGGGATTTTGCCGATTTCGGCCTATTGGTTAAAAAATGA
GCTGATTTAACAAAAATTTAACGCGAATTTTAACAAAATATTAACGCTTACAATTTAGGTGGCACTTTTC
GGGGAAATGTGCGCGGAACCCCTATTTGTTTATTTTTCTAAATACATTCAAATATGTATCCGCTCATGAG
ACAATAACCCTGATAAATGCTTCAATAATATTGAAAAAGGAAGAGTATGAGTATTCAACATTTCCGTGTC
GCCCTTATTCCCTTTTTTGCGGCATTTTGCCTTCCTGTTTTTGCTCACCCAGAAACGCTGGTGAAAGTAA
AAGATGCTGAAGATCAGTTGGGTGCACGAGTGGGTTACATCGAACTGGATCTCAACAGCGGTAAGATCCT
TGAGAGTTTTCGCCCCGAAGAACGTTTTCCAATGATGAGCACTTTTAAAGTTCTGCTATGTGGCGCGGTA
TTATCCCGTATTGACGCCGGGCAAGAGCAACTCGGTCGCCGCATACACTATTCTCAGAATGACTTGGTTG
AGTACTCACCAGTCACAGAAAAGCATCTTACGGATGGCATGACAGTAAGAGAATTATGCAGTGCTGCCAT
AACCATGAGTGATAACACTGCGGCCAACTTACTTCTGACAACGATCGGAGGACCGAAGGAGCTAACCGCT
TTTTTGCACAACATGGGGGATCATGTAACTCGCCTTGATCGTTGGGAACCGGAGCTGAATGAAGCCATAC
CAAACGACGAGCGTGACACCACGATGCCTGTAGCAATGGCAACAACGTTGCGCAAACTATTAACTGGCGA
ACTACTTACTCTAGCTTCCCGGCAACAATTAATAGACTGGATGGAGGCGGATAAAGTTGCAGGACCACTT
CTGCGCTCGGCCCTTCCGGCTGGCTGGTTTATTGCTGATAAATCTGGAGCCGGTGAGCGTGGGTCTCGCG
GTATCATTGCAGCACTGGGGCCAGATGGTAAGCCCTCCCGTATCGTAGTTATCTACACGACGGGGAGTCA
GGCAACTATGGATGAACGAAATAGACAGATCGCTGAGATAGGTGCCTCACTGATTAAGCATTGGTAACTG
TCAGACCAAGTTTACTCATATATACTTTAGATTGATTTAAAACTTCATTTTTAATTTAAAAGGATCTAGG
TGAAGATCCTTTTTGATAATCTCATGACCAAAATCCCTTAACGTGAGTTTTCGTTCCACTGAGCGTCAGA
CCCCGTAGAAAAGATCAAAGGATCTTCTTGAGATCCTTTTTTTCTGCGCGTAATCTGCTGCTTGCAAACA
AAAAAACCACCGCTACCAGCGGTGGTTTGTTTGCCGGATCAAGAGCTACCAACTCTTTTTCCGAAGGTAA
CTGGCTTCAGCAGAGCGCAGATACCAAATACTGTTCTTCTAGTGTAGCCGTAGTTAGGCCACCACTTCAA
GAACTCTGTAGCACCGCCTACATACCTCGCTCTGCTAATCCTGTTACCAGTGGCTGCTGCCAGTGGCGAT
AAGTCGTGTCTTACCGGGTTGGACTCAAGACGATAGTTACCGGATAAGGCGCAGCGGTCGGGCTGAACGG
GGGGTTCGTGCACACAGCCCAGCTTGGAGCGAACGACCTACACCGAACTGAGATACCTACAGCGTGAGCT
ATGAGAAAGCGCCACGCTTCCCGAAGGGAGAAAGGCGGACAGGTATCCGGTAAGCGGCAGGGTCGGAACA
GGAGAGCGCACGAGGGAGCTTCCAGGGGGAAACGCCTGGTATCTTTATAGTCCTGTCGGGTTTCGCCACC
TCTGACTTGAGCGTCGATTTTTGTGATGCTCGTCAGGGGGGCGGAGCCTATGGAAAAACGCCAGCAACGC
GGCCTTTTTACGGTTCCTGGCCTTTTGCTGGCCTTTTGCTCACATGTTCTTTCCTGCGTTATCCCCTGAT
TCTGTGGATAACCGTATTACCGCCTTTGAGTGAGCTGATACCGCTCGCCGCAGCCGAACGACCGAGCGCA
GCGAGTCAGTGAGCGAGGAAGCGGAAGAGCGCCCAATACGCAAACCGCCTCTCCCCGCGCGTTGGCCGAT
TCATTAATGCAGCTGGCACGACAGGTTTCCCGACTGGAAAGCGGGCAGTGAGCGCAACGCAATTAATGTG
AGTTAGCTCACTCATTAGGCACCCCAGGCTTTACACTTTATGCTTCCGGCTCGTATGTTGTGTGGAATTG
TGAGCGGATAACAATTTCACACAGGAAACAGCTATGACCATGATTACGCCAAGCGCGCAATTAACCCTCA
CTAAAGGGAACAAAAGCTGGAGCTGCAAGCTTGGCCATTGCATACGTTGTATCCATATCATAATATGTAC
ATTTATATTGGCTCATGTCCAACATTACCGCCATGTTGACATTGATTATTGACTAGTTATTAATAGTAAT
CAATTACGGGGTCATTAGTTCATAGCCCATATATGGAGTTCCGCGTTACATAACTTACGGTAAATGGCCC
GCCTGGCTGACCGCCCAACGACCCCCGCCCATTGACGTCAATAATGACGTATGTTCCCATAGTAACGCCA
ATAGGGACTTTCCATTGACGTCAATGGGTGGAGTATTTACGGTAAACTGCCCACTTGGCAGTACATCAAG
TGTATCATATGCCAAGTACGCCCCCTATTGACGTCAATGACGGTAAATGGCCCGCCTGGCATTATGCCCA
GTACATGACCTTATGGGACTTTCCTACTTGGCAGTACATCTACGTATTAGTCATCGCTATTACCATGGTG
ATGCGGTTTTGGCAGTACATCAATGGGCGTGGATAGCGGTTTGACTCACGGGGATTTCCAAGTCTCCACC
CCATTGACGTCAATGGGAGTTTGTTTTGGCACCAAAATCAACGGGACTTTCCAAAATGTCGTAACAACTC
CGCCCCATTGACGCAAATGGGCGGTAGGCGTGTACGGTGGGAGGTCTATATAAGCAGAGCTCGTTTAGTG
AACCGGGGTCTCTCTGGTTAGACCAGATCTGAGCCTGGGAGCTCTCTGGCTAACTAGGGAACCCACTGCT
TAAGCCTCAATAAAGCTTGCCTTGAGTGCTTCAAGTAGTGTGTGCCCGTCTGTTGTGTGACTCTGGTAAC
TAGAGATCCCTCAGACCCTTTTAGTCAGTGTGGAAAATCTCTAGCAGTGGCGCCCGAACAGGGACTTGAA
AGCGAAAGGGAAACCAGAGGAGCTCTCTCGACGCAGGACTCGGCTTGCTGAAGCGCGCACGGCAAGAGGC
GAGGGGCGGCGACTGGTGAGTACGCCAAAAATTTTGACTAGCGGAGGCTAGAAGGAGAGAGATGGGTGCG
AGAGCGTCAGTATTAAGCGGGGGAGAATTAGATCGCGATGGGAAAAAATTCGGTTAAGGCCAGGGGGAAA
GAAAAAATATAAATTAAAACATATAGTATGGGCAAGCAGGGAGCTAGAACGATTCGCAGTTAATCCTGGC
CTGTTAGAAACATCAGAAGGCTGTAGACAAATACTGGGACAGCTACAACCATCCCTTCAGACAGGATCAG
AAGAACTTAGATCATTATATAATACAGTAGCAACCCTCTATTGTGTGCATCAAAGGATAGAGATAAAAGA
CACCAAGGAAGCTTTAGACAAGATAGAGGAAGAGCAAAACAAAAGTAAGACCACCGCACAGCAAGCGGCC
GCTGATCTTCAGACCTGGAGGAGGAGATATGAGGGACAATTGGAGAAGTGAATTATATAAATATAAAGTA
GTAAAAATTGAACCATTAGGAGTAGCACCCACCAAGGCAAAGAGAAGAGTGGTGCAGAGAGAAAAAAGAG
CAGTGGGAATAGGAGCTTTGTTCCTTGGGTTCTTGGGAGCAGCAGGAAGCACTATGGGCGCAGCGTCAAT
GACGCTGACGGTACAGGCCAGACAATTATTGTCTGGTATAGTGCAGCAGCAGAACAATTTGCTGAGGGCT
ATTGAGGCGCAACAGCATCTGTTGCAACTCACAGTCTGGGGCATCAAGCAGCTCCAGGCAAGAATCCTGG
CTGTGGAAAGATACCTAAAGGATCAACAGCTCCTGGGGATTTGGGGTTGCTCTGGAAAACTCATTTGCAC
CACTGCTGTGCCTTGGAATGCTAGTTGGAGTAATAAATCTCTGGAACAGATTTGGAATCACACGACCTGG
ATGGAGTGGGACAGAGAAATTAACAATTACACAAGCTTAATACACTCCTTAATTGAAGAATCGCAAAACC
AGCAAGAAAAGAATGAACAAGAATTATTGGAATTAGATAAATGGGCAAGTTTGTGGAATTGGTTTAACAT
AACAAATTGGCTGTGGTATATAAAATTATTCATAATGATAGTAGG
Features (pLannotate 1.2.2; 32 found; start..end, strand, type, name):
     86..186     +  CDS            Rev (fragment): human immunodeficiency virus 1 (HIV-1) Rev protein; rev; enhances nuclear export of unspliced and incompletely spliced viral mRNAs
    205..322     +  misc_feature   cPPT/CTS: central polypurine tract and central termination sequence of HIV-1
    342..364     -  misc_feature   MCS (fragment): pBluescript multiple cloning site
    420..631     +  promoter       EF-1α core promoter: core promoter for human elongation factor EF-1α
    632..1570    +  intron         EF-1α intron A: intron upstream of the start codon of human EF-1α
   1599..2315    +  CDS            mEmerald: mEmerald is a basic (constitutively fluorescent) green fluorescent protein published in 1998, derived from Aequorea victoria. It is reported to be a very rapidly-maturing monomer with moderate acid sensitivity.
   2316..2344    +  misc_feature   MCS (fragment): multiple cloning site
   2346..3026    +  CDS            CD9: CD9_HUMAN - Also known as MIC3, TSPAN29. Experimental evidence at protein level: Swiss-Prot protein existence level 1. Integral membrane protein associated with integrins, which regulates different processes, such as sperm-egg fusion, platelet activation and aggregation, and cell adhesion (PubMed:8478605, PubMed:14575715, PubMed:18541721). Present at the cell surface of oocytes and plays a key role in sperm-egg fusion, possibly by organizing multiprotein complexes and the morphology of the membrane required for the fusion (By similarity). In myoblasts, associates with CD81 and PTGFRN and inhib
   3041..3057    +  misc_feature   MCS (fragment): multiple cloning site
   3058..3578    +  misc_feature   WPRE (fragment): woodchuck hepatitis virus posttranscriptional regulatory element
   3696..3718    +  misc_feature   WPRE (fragment): woodchuck hepatitis virus posttranscriptional regulatory element
   3733..3801    +  CDS            nef (fragment): NEF_HV1Z2 - Experimental evidence at protein level: Swiss-Prot protein existence level 1. Extracellular Nef protein targets CD4(+) T-lymphocytes for apoptosis by interacting with CXCR4 surface receptors. From Human immunodeficiency virus type 1 group M subtype D (isolate Z2/CDC-Z34) (HIV-1).
   3803..4036    +  LTR            3' LTR (ΔU3): self-inactivating 3' long terminal repeat (LTR) from HIV-1
   4108..4229    +  polyA_signal   SV40 poly(A) signal: SV40 polyadenylation signal
   4269..4404    +  rep_origin     SV40 ori: SV40 origin of replication
   4425..4443    -  promoter       T7 promoter: promoter for bacteriophage T7 RNA polymerase
   4451..4606    +  CDS            lacZα (fragment): LacZα fragment of β-galactosidase; lacZ fragment
   4611..5039    +  rep_origin     f1 ori (sequence partly withheld): f1 bacteriophage origin of replication; arrow indicates direction of (+) strand synthesis
   5092..5196    +  promoter       AmpR promoter: bla
   5197..6057    +  CDS            AmpR: β-lactamase; bla; confers resistance to ampicillin, carbenicillin, and related antibiotics
   6228..6816    +  rep_origin     ori: high-copy-number ColE1/pMB1/pBR322/pUC origin of replication
   6999..7091    +  CDS            lacI (fragment): lac repressor; lacI; The lac repressor binds to the lac operator to inhibit transcription in E. coli. This inhibition can be relieved by adding lactose or isopropyl-β-D-thiogalactopyranoside (IPTG).
   7104..7125    +  protein_bind   CAP binding site: CAP binding activates transcription in the presence of cAMP. E. coli catabolite activator protein
   7140..7170    +  promoter       lac promoter: promoter for the E. coli lac operon
   7178..7194    +  protein_bind   lac operator: The lac repressor binds to the lac operator to inhibit transcription in E. coli. This inhibition can be relieved by adding lactose or isopropyl-β-D-thiogalactopyranoside (IPTG). lac repressor encoded by lacI
   7239..7257    +  promoter       T3 promoter: promoter for bacteriophage T3 RNA polymerase
   7358..7737    +  enhancer       CMV enhancer: human cytomegalovirus immediate early enhancer
   7738..7941    +  promoter       CMV promoter: human cytomegalovirus (CMV) immediate early promoter
   7956..8136    +  LTR            5' LTR (truncated): truncated 5' long terminal repeat (LTR) from HIV-1
   8183..8308    +  misc_feature   HIV-1 Ψ: packaging signal of human immunodeficiency virus type 1
   8292..8655    +  CDS            HIV-1 gag (fragment): gag protein from human immunodeficiency virus 1; gag
   8801..9034    +  misc_feature   RRE: The Rev response element (RRE) of HIV-1 allows for Rev-dependent mRNA export from the nucleus to the cytoplasm.
