[The description below was written by a language model from this plasmid's Addgene catalogue record and pLannotate feature annotations shown in this document.]
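Description:
pLV.EF1α.mEmerald.CD9.miR9T is a lentiviral transfer plasmid of about 9.3 kb, built on a pLV backbone, that expresses a fluorescently tagged human tetraspanin CD9 with microRNA-based detargeting. In bacteria it is maintained through a high-copy ColE1/pUC-type origin and selected with ampicillin (β-lactamase). The backbone also carries an f1 origin, an SV40 origin and remnants of a pBluescript-style lac/T3/T7 region. The viral portion has a self-inactivating, third-generation-style layout. A CMV enhancer/promoter drives a truncated HIV-1 5′ LTR in place of the native U3. This is followed by the Ψ packaging signal with a partial gag sequence, the Rev response element for Rev-dependent export of the genomic RNA, and the cPPT/CTS. A ΔU3 3′ LTR backed by an SV40 polyadenylation signal closes the viral region.

The internal cassette uses the human EF-1α core promoter with its intron A to drive mEmerald, a monomeric green fluorescent protein, fused through a short linker to the N terminus of CD9. A WPRE lies downstream to enhance transcript expression. According to the catalogue entry, the transcript also carries a tandem cassette of miR-9 target sites. Cells that express miR-9 silence the mRNA, so expression is restricted to microglia despite the ubiquitous promoter. These target sites were not annotated as a feature. The WPRE is annotated as two fragments separated by an unannotated gap, which might be where the cassette sits, but the record does not confirm this. The associated publication concerns extracellular vesicle secretion by plaque-associated microglia and tau propagation in a mouse model, which suggests the construct serves to label microglia-derived vesicles with mEmerald-CD9.
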