Addgene plasmid #170452: pLV.EF1α.mEmerald.CD9.miR9T
Purpose: Lentiviral plasmid that encodes mEmerald-CD9 fusion protein with microRNA 9 tandem cassette to restrict expression to microglia with EF1-alpha promoter.
Depositing lab: Tsuneya Ikezu. Depositing organization: Boston University Medical Campus. Publication: Plaque associated microglia hyper-secrete extracellular vesicles and accelerate tau propagation in a humanized APP mouse model. Clayton K, Delpech JC, Herron S, Iwahara N, Ericsson M, Saito T, Saido TC, Ikezu S, Ikezu T. Mol Neurodegener. 2021 Mar 22;16(1):18. doi: 10.1186/s13024-021-00440-9. PubMed 33752701.
Backbone
  Vector backbone: pLV
  Backbone size w/o insert (bp): 6681
  Total vector size (bp): 9305
  Vector type: Lentiviral
Growth in bacteria
  Bacterial resistance: Ampicillin, 100 μg/mL
  Growth temperature: 37°C
  Growth strain: NEB Stable
  Copy number: High Copy
Gene/Insert
  Gene/Insert name: CD9
  Species: H. sapiens (human)
  Insert size (bp): 1431
  GenBank ID: NM_001769.4 NM_001330312.2
  Entrez Gene: CD9 (a.k.a. BTCC-1, DRAP-27, MIC3, MRP-1, TSPAN-29, TSPAN29)
  Promoter: EF1a
  Tag / fusion protein: mEmerald (N terminal on backbone)
  Cloning method: Restriction Enzyme; 5′ cloning site PspXI (unknown if destroyed); 3′ cloning site SalI (unknown if destroyed)
  Sequencing primers: 5′ cctttcgtcttcactcgaggtgcccgtca; 3′ gaattctgcagtcgacaatcaacc
Resource information
  A portion of this plasmid was derived from a plasmid made by: Michael Davidson (Addgene plasmid # 54029)
Terms and licenses: Academic/Nonprofit Terms; Industry Terms: Not Available to Industry
How to cite: pLV.EF1α.mEmerald.CD9.miR9T was a gift from Tsuneya Ikezu (Addgene plasmid # 170452 ; http://n2t.net/addgene:170452 ; RRID:Addgene_170452)
